>Addgene plasmid #205744 | pC081: pAAV.CMV.mCherry | addgene full sequence | sequence record 455914 | Addgene NGS Result
TTTTGGTCATGAGATTATCAAAAAGGATCTTCACCTAGATCCTTTTAAATTAAAAATGAAGTTTTAAATC
AATCTAAAGTATATATGAGTAAACTTGGTCTGACAGTTACCAATGCTTAATCAGTGAGGCACCTATCTCA
GCGATCTGTCTATTTCGTTCATCCATAGTTGCCTGACTCCCCGTCGTGTAGATAACTACGATACGGGAGG
GCTTACCATCTGGCCCCAGTGCTGCAATGATACCGCGAGACCCACGCTCACCGGCTCCAGATTTATCAGC
AATAAACCAGCCAGCCGGAAGGGCCGAGCGCAGAAGTGGTCCTGCAACTTTATCCGCCTCCATCCAGTCT
ATTAATTGTTGCCGGGAAGCTAGAGTAAGTAGTTCGCCAGTTAATAGTTTGCGCAACGTTGTTGCCATTG
CTACAGGCATCGTGGTGTCACGCTCGTCGTTTGGTATGGCTTCATTCAGCTCCGGTTCCCAACGATCAAG
GCGAGTTACATGATCCCCCATGTTGTGCAAAAAAGCGGTTAGCTCCTTCGGTCCTCCGATCGTTGTCAGA
AGTAAGTTGGCCGCAGTGTTATCACTCATGGTTATGGCAGCACTGCATAATTCTCTTACTGTCATGCCAT
CCGTAAGATGCTTTTCTGTGACTGGTGAGTACTCAACCAAGTCATTCTGAGAATAGTGTATGCGGCGACC
GAGTTGCTCTTGCCCGGCGTCAATACGGGATAATACCGCGCCACATAGCAGAACTTTAAAAGTGCTCATC
ATTGGAAAACGTTCTTCGGGGCGAAAACTCTCAAGGATCTTACCGCTGTTGAGATCCAGTTCGATGTAAC
CCACTCGTGCACCCAACTGATCTTCAGCATCTTTTACTTTCACCAGCGTTTCTGGGTGAGCAAAAACAGG
AAGGCAAAATGCCGCAAAAAAGGGAATAAGGGCGACACGGAAATGTTGAATACTCATACTCTTCCTTTTT
CAATATTATTGAAGCATTTATCAGGGTTATTGTCTCATGAGCGGATACATATTTGAATGTATTTAGAAAA
ATAAACAAATAGGGGTTCCGCGCACATTTCCCCGAAAAGTGCCACCTGACGTCTAAGAAACCATTATTAT
CATGACATTAACCTATAAAAATAGGCGTATCACGAGGCCCTTTCGTCTCGCGCGTTTCGGTGATGACGGT
GAAAACCTCTGACACATGCAGCTCCCGGAGACGGTCACAGCTTGTCTGTAAGCGGATGCCGGGAGCAGAC
AAGCCCGTCAGGGCGCGTCAGCGGGTGTTGGCGGGTGTCGGGGCTGGCTTAACTATGCGGCATCAGAGCA
GATTGTACTGAGAGTGCACCATAAAATTGTAAACGTTAATATTTTGTTAAAATTCGCGTTAAATTTTTGT
TAAATCAGCTCATTTTTTAACCAATAGACCGAAATCGGCAAAATCCCTTATAAATCAAAAGAATAGCCCG
AGATAGAGT
[37 nt withheld, positions 1480-1516]
AAAGAACGTGGACTCCAACGTCAAAGG
[141 nt withheld, positions 1544-1684]
G
[46 nt withheld, positions 1686-1731]
A
[95 nt withheld, positions 1733-1827]
TATGCGGTGTGAAATACCGCACAGATGCGTAAGGAGAAAATACCGCATCAGGCGCCCCTGCAGGCAGCTG
CGCGCTCGCTCGCTCACTGAGGCCGCCCGGGCAAAGCCCGGGCGTCGGGCGACCTTTGGTCGCCCGGCCT
CAGTGAGCGAGCGAGCGCGCAGAGAGGGAGTGGCCAACTCCATCACTAGGGGTTCCTGCGGCCGCTCGGT
CCGCACGTGGTTACCTACAAAATCAGAAGGACAGGGAAGGGAGCAGTGGTTCACGCCTGTAATCCCAGCA
ATTTGGGAGGCCAAGGTGGGTAGATCACCTGAGATTAGGAGTTGGAGACCAGCCTGGCCAATATGGTGAA
ACCCCGTCTCTACCAAAAAAACAAAAATTAGCTGAGCCTGGTCATGCATGCCTGGAATCCCAACAACTCG
GGAGGCTGAGGCAGGAGAATCGCTTGAACCCAGGAGGCGGAGATTGCAGTGAGCCAAGATTGTGCCACTG
CACTCCAGCTTGGTTCCCAATAGACCCCGCAGGCCCTACAGGTTGTCTTCCCAACTTGCCCCTTGCTCCA
TACCACCCCCCTCCACCCCATAATATTATAGAAGGACACCTAGTCAGACAAAATGATGCAACTTAATTTT
ATTAGGACAAGGCTGGTGGGCACTGGAGTGGCAACTTCCAGGGCCAGGAGAGGCACTGGGGAGGGGTCAC
AGGGATGCCACCCGTAGATCTCTCGAGCAGCGCTGCTCGAGGCAAGCTTCTACTTGTACAGCTCGTCCAT
GCCGCCGGTGGAGTGGCGGCCCTCGGCGCGTTCGTACTGTTCCACGATGGTGTAGTCCTCGTTGTGGGAG
GTGATGTCCAACTTGATGTTGACGTTGTAGGCGCCGGGCAGCTGCACGGGCTTCTTGGCCTTGTAGGTGG
TCTTGACCTCAGCGTCGTAGTGGCCGCCGTCCTTCAGCTTCAGCCTCTGCTTGATCTCGCCCTTCAGGGC
GCCGTCCTCGGGGTACATCCGCTCGGAGGAGGCCTCCCAGCCCATGGTCTTCTTCTGCATTACGGGGCCG
TCGGAGGGGAAGTTGGTGCCGCGCAGCTTCACCTTGTAGATGAACTCGCCGTCCTGCAGGGAGGAGTCCT
GGGTCACGGTCACCACGCCGCCGTCCTCGAAGTTCATCACGCGCTCCCACTTGAAGCCCTCGGGGAAGGA
CAGCTTCAAGTAGTCGGGGATGTCGGCGGGGTGCTTCACGTAGGCCTTGGAGCCGTACATGAACTGAGGG
GACAGGATGTCCCAGGCGAAGGGCAGGGGGCCACCCTTGGTCACCTTCAGCTTGGCGGTCTGGGTGCCCT
CGTAGGGGCGGCCCTCGCCCTCGCCCTCGATCTCGAACTCGTGGCCGTTCACGGAGCCCTCCATGTGCAC
CTTGAAGCGCATGAACTCCTTGATGATGGCCATGTTATCCTCCTCGCCCTTGCTCACCATGGTGGCGGAT
CCCCGGGGAATTCAATCGATGTTCGAATCCCAATTCTTTGCCAAAGTGATGGGCCAGCACACAGACCAGC
ACGTTGCCCAGGAGCTGTGGGAGGAAGATAAGAGGTATGAACATGATTAGCAAAAGGGCCTAGCTTGGAC
TCAGAATAATCCAGCCTTATCCCAACCATAAAATAAAAGCAGAATGGTAGCTGGATTGTAGCTGCTATTA
GCAATATGAAACCTCTTACATCAGTTACAATTTATATGCAGAAATATTTATATGCAGAAATATTGCTATT
GCCTTAACCCAGAAATTATCACTGTTATTCTTTAGAATGGTGCAAAGAGGCATGATACATTGTATCATTA
TTGCCCTGAAAGAAAGAGATTAGGGAAAGTATTAGAAATAAGATAAACAAAAAAGTATATTAAAAGAAGA
AAGCATTTTTTGTGGGCCTATAGACTCTATAGGCGGTACTTACGTCACTCTTGGCACGGGGAATCCGCGT
TCCAATGCACCGTTCCCGGCCGGGATTCGAATCCGCGGAGGCTGGATCGGTCCCGGTGTCTTCTATGGAG
GTCAAAACAGCGTGGATGGCGTCTCCAGGCGATCTGACGGTTCACTAAACGAGCTCTGCTTATATAGACC
TCCCACCGTACACGCCTACCGCCCATTTGCGTCAATGGGGCGGAGTTGTTACGACATTTTGGAAAGTCCC
GTTGATTTTGGTGCCAAAACAAACTCCCATTGACGTCAATGGGGTGGAGACTTGGAAATCCCCGTGAGTC
AAACCGCTATCCACGCCCATTGATGTACTGCCAAAACCGCATCACCATGGTAATAGCGATGACTAATACG
TAGATGTACTGCCAAGTAGGAAAGTCCCATAAGGTCATGTACTGGGCATAATGCCAGGCGGGCCATTTAC
CGTCATTGACGTCAATAGGGGGCGTACTTGGCATATGATACACTTGATGTACTGCCAAGTGGGCAGTTTA
CCGTAAATACTCCACCCATTGACGTCAATGGAAAGTCCCTATTGGCGTTACTATGGGAACATACGTCATT
ATTGACGTCAATGGGCGGGGGTCGTTGGGCGGTCAGCCAGGCGGGCCATTTACCGTAAGTTATGTAACGC
GGAACTCCATATATGGGCTATGAACTAATGACCCCGTAATTGATTACTATTAATAACTAGACGCGTGCGG
CCGCAGGAACCCCTAGTGATGGAGTTGGCCACTCCCTCTCTGCGCGCTCGCTCGCTCACTGAGGCCGGGC
GACCAAAGGTCGCCCGACGCCCGGGCGGCCTCAGTGAGCGAGCGAGCGCGCAGCTGCCTGCAGGACATGT
GAGCAAAAGGCCAGCAAAAGGCCAGGAACCGTAAAAAGGCCGCGTTGCTGGCGTTTTTCCATAGGCTCCG
CCCCCCTGACGAGCATCACAAAAATCGACGCTCAAGTCAGAGGTGGCGAAACCCGACAGGACTATAAAGA
TACCAGGCGTTTCCCCCTGGAAGCTCCCTCGTGCGCTCTCCTGTTCCGACCCTGCCGCTTACCGGATACC
TGTCCGCCTTTCTCCCTTCGGGAAGCGTGGCGCTTTCTCATAGCTCACGCTGTAGGTATCTCAGTTCGGT
GTAGGTCGTTCGCTCCAAGCTGGGCTGTGTGCACGAACCCCCCGTTCAGCCCGACCGCTGCGCCTTATCC
GGTAACTATCGTCTTGAGTCCAACCCGGTAAGACACGACTTATCGCCACTGGCAGCAGCCACTGGTAACA
GGATTAGCAGAGCGAGGTATGTAGGCGGTGCTACAGAGTTCTTGAAGTGGTGGCCTAACTACGGCTACAC
TAGAAGAACAGTATTTGGTATCTGCGCTCTGCTGAAGCCAGTTACCTTCGGAAAAAGAGTTGGTAGCTCT
TGATCCGGCAAACAAACCACCGCTGGTAGCGGTGGTTTTTTTGTTTGCAAGCAGCAGATTACGCGCAGAA
AAAAAGGATCTCAAGAAGATCCTTTGATCTTTTCTACGGGGTCTGACGCTCAGTGGAACGAAAACTCACG
TTAAGGGA
Features (pLannotate 1.2.2; 17 found; start..end, strand, type, name):
    107..967     -  CDS            AmpR: β-lactamase; bla; confers resistance to ampicillin, carbenicillin, and related antibiotics
    968..1072    -  promoter       AmpR promoter: bla
   1167..1202    +  CDS            rop (fragment): Rop protein, which maintains plasmids at low copy number; rop
   1304..1353    +  misc_feature   bom (fragment): basis of mobility region from pBR322
   1354..1809    -  rep_origin     f1 ori (sequence partly withheld): f1 bacteriophage origin of replication; arrow indicates direction of (+) strand synthesis
   1828..1879    +  misc_feature   bom (fragment): basis of mobility region from pBR322
   1884..2024    -  repeat_region  AAV2 ITR: inverted terminal repeat of adeno-associated virus serotype 2 inverted
   2064..2540    -  polyA_signal   hGH poly(A) signal: human growth hormone polyadenylation signal
   2577..3287    -  CDS            mCherry: monomeric derivative of DsRed fluorescent protein (Shaner et al., 2004) mammalian codon-optimized
   3331..3378    -  CDS            HBB (fragment): HBB_COLGU - Experimental evidence at transcript level: Swiss-Prot protein existence level 2. Involved in oxygen transport from the lung to the various peripheral tissues. From Colobus guereza (Mantled guereza) (Eastern black-and-white colobus monkey).
   3382..3728    -  intron         β-globin intron (fragment): internally truncated intron from human β-globin
   3733..3760    -  intron         CMV intron (fragment): modified intron A from human cytomegalovirus (CMV)
   3909..4112    -  promoter       CMV promoter: human cytomegalovirus (CMV) immediate early promoter
   4113..4416    -  enhancer       CMV enhancer: human cytomegalovirus immediate early enhancer
   4527..4554    -  repeat_region  AAV2 ITR (fragment): inverted terminal repeat of adeno-associated virus serotype 2 inverted
   4583..4610    -  repeat_region  AAV2 ITR (fragment): inverted terminal repeat of adeno-associated virus serotype 2 inverted
   4683..5271    -  rep_origin     ori: high-copy-number ColE1/pMB1/pBR322/pUC origin of replication
