[The description below was written by a language model from this plasmid's Addgene catalogue record and pLannotate feature annotations shown in this document.]
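Description:
pC081: pAAV.CMV.mCherry is an adeno-associated virus transfer plasmid for mammalian expression, made by Gibson cloning of a 711 bp mCherry coding sequence into the pAAV.CMV.MCS backbone. The sequenced plasmid is 5,335 nt. It is propagated in bacteria through a high-copy ColE1/pUC-type origin and selected with ampicillin via the β-lactamase gene and its native promoter. An f1 phage origin is also present, along with small remnants of pBR322 rop and bom sequences that are backbone leftovers rather than functional parts. The record lists a recombination-deficient growth strain, which is typical for plasmids carrying repeat-rich ITRs.

The expression cassette lies between AAV2 inverted terminal repeats, the cis elements needed for replication and packaging of the intervening DNA into AAV particles when rep, cap and helper functions are supplied in trans. One ITR is annotated in full, while the other is detected only as two short fragments. This may reflect the difficulty of sequencing and annotating these structured repeats, or a partial deletion; the record does not resolve which. Within the cassette, the human CMV immediate early enhancer and promoter drive transcription through a truncated human β-globin intron (with adjacent short CMV intron and globin exon fragments), which generally improves mRNA processing and expression. This is followed by mammalian codon-optimised mCherry, a monomeric red fluorescent DsRed derivative, and the human growth hormone polyadenylation signal.

The construct serves as a constitutive red fluorescent reporter, used either by direct transfection or after AAV packaging. It was deposited in connection with work on CRISPR-Cas13 RNA editing and gene therapy in the retina, though the record does not state its exact role there.
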