Addgene plasmid #205744: pC081: pAAV.CMV.mCherry
Purpose: AAV vector for expressing CMV-driven mCherry reporter gene.
Depositing lab: Guei-Sheung Liu. Depositing organization: Centre for Eye Research Australia. Publication: Characterization of RNA editing and gene therapy with a compact CRISPR-Cas13 in the retina. Kumar S, Hsiao YW, Wong VHY, Aubin D, Wang JH, Lisowski L, Rakoczy EP, Li F, Alarcon-Martinez L, Gonzalez-Cordero A, Bui BV, Liu GS. Proc Natl Acad Sci U S A. 2024 Nov 5;121(45):e2408345121. doi: 10.1073/pnas.2408345121. Epub 2024 Oct 30. PubMed 39475642.
Backbone
  Vector backbone: pAAV.CMV.MCS
  Modifications to backbone: Insert mCherry
  Vector type: Mammalian Expression, AAV
Growth in bacteria
  Bacterial resistance: Ampicillin, 100 μg/mL
  Growth temperature: 37°C
  Growth strain: NEB Stable
  Copy number: High Copy
Gene/Insert
  Gene/Insert name: mCherry
  Species: Synthetic; Discosoma sp.
  Insert size (bp): 711
  Promoter: CMV
  Cloning method: Gibson Cloning
  Sequencing primers: 5′ CGCAAATGGGCGGTAGGCGTG
Terms and licenses: Academic/Nonprofit Terms; Industry Terms: Not Available to Industry
How to cite: pC081: pAAV.CMV.mCherry was a gift from Guei-Sheung Liu (Addgene plasmid # 205744 ; http://n2t.net/addgene:205744 ; RRID:Addgene_205744)
